Addgene plasmid #91142: pDIRECT_23J
Purpose: Direct Cloning, Type: T-DNA, Engineering Reagent: 35S:TALEN, Plant Selection: 2x35S:bar
Depositing lab: Daniel Voytas. Depositing organization: University of Minnesota. Publication: A multi-purpose toolkit to enable advanced genome engineering in plants. Cermak T, Curtin SJ, Gil-Humanes J, Cegan R, Kono TJY, Konecna E, Belanto JJ, Starker CG, Mathre JW, Greenstein RL, Voytas DF. Plant Cell. 2017 May 18. pii: tpc.00922.2016. doi: 10.1105/tpc.16.00922. PubMed 28522548.
Backbone
  Vector backbone: pCAMBIA
  Vector type: Plant Expression, TALEN
  Selectable markers: Basta
Growth in bacteria
  Bacterial resistance: Kanamycin, 50 μg/mL
  Growth temperature: 37°C
  Growth strain: ccdB Survival
  Copy number: High Copy
Gene/Insert
  Gene/Insert name: Engineering Reagent: 35S:TALEN
  Species: Synthetic
  Cloning method: Gibson Cloning
  Sequencing primers: 5′ unknown
Terms and licenses: Academic/Nonprofit Terms; Industry Terms: Not Available to Industry
Depositor comments: BsaI and Esp3I sites removed from the backbone
How to cite: pDIRECT_23J was a gift from Daniel Voytas (Addgene plasmid # 91142 ; http://n2t.net/addgene:91142 ; RRID:Addgene_91142)
