[The description below was written by a language model from this plasmid's Addgene catalogue record and pLannotate feature annotations shown in this document.]
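Description:
pDIRECT_23J is a pCAMBIA-based binary T-DNA vector from a plant genome-engineering toolkit. It is designed for direct, single-step cloning of a custom TALEN pair into a plasmid ready for Agrobacterium-mediated plant transformation. The backbone carries a ColE1/pBR322-type origin with the bom mobilisation region for high-copy replication in E. coli. It also carries the pVS1 oriV with RepA and StaA for replication and stable maintenance in Agrobacterium. A kanamycin resistance gene (aphA-3) provides bacterial selection. According to the depositor, BsaI and Esp3I sites were removed from the backbone, which fits the use of these type IIS enzymes to insert TALE repeat arrays, although the record does not spell out the assembly scheme.

Between the nopaline-type left and right borders lie two plant cassettes. Next to the left border, an enhanced (duplicated-enhancer) CaMV 35S promoter drives the bar phosphinothricin acetyltransferase gene, followed by a CaMV poly(A) signal, giving Basta/glufosinate selection of transformed plants.

The second cassette uses a CaMV 35S promoter and the rice ADH 5'-UTR translational enhancer to express a single transcript that ends at the Arabidopsis HSP18.2 terminator. This transcript encodes two FLAG-tagged TALEN scaffolds, each made of TAL effector N- and C-terminal segments fused to a FokI cleavage domain. A P2A peptide separates them, so both nuclease monomers are produced from one open reading frame.

In place of the DNA-binding repeats, the first scaffold holds a ccdB counter-selection stuffer, which is why the plasmid is grown in a ccdB-tolerant strain. The second scaffold holds a lacZα cassette, which can serve for blue/white screening. Replacing both placeholders with user-designed repeat arrays yields a functional TALEN pair for targeted mutagenesis in plants.
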