Features (pLannotate 1.2.2; 35 found; start..end, strand, type, name):
    291..1085    -  CDS            KanR: aminoglycoside phosphotransferase; aphA-3; confers resistance to kanamycin
   1510..1534    +  misc_feature   LB T-DNA repeat: left border repeat from nopaline C58 T-DNA
   1612..1786    -  polyA_signal   CaMV poly(A) signal: cauliflower mosaic virus polyadenylation signal
   1818..2366    -  CDS            bar: PAT_STRHY - Experimental evidence at protein level: Swiss-Prot protein existence level 1. Inactivates phosphinothricin (PPT) by transfer of an acetyl group from acetyl CoA. Can also acetylate demethylphosphinothricin but not PTT or glutamate. This enzyme is an effector of phosphinothricin tripeptide (PTT or bialaphos) resistance. From Streptomyces hygroscopicus. Introduced by genetic manipulation and expressed in glufosinate-tolerant maize by Dekalb Genetics.
   2405..3081    -  promoter       CaMV 35S promoter (enhanced): cauliflower mosaic virus 35S promoter with a duplicated enhancer region
   3649..3990    +  promoter       CaMV 35S promoter: strong constitutive promoter from cauliflower mosaic virus
   4012..4109    +  5'UTR          OsADH 5'-UTR: translational enhancer from the 5'-UTR of the Oryza sativa alcohol dehydrogenase gene (Sugio et al., 2008)
   4158..4181    +  CDS            3xFLAG (fragment): three tandem FLAG® epitope tags
   4179..4640    +  CDS            avrXa10 (fragment): AVX10_XANOO - Experimental evidence at protein level: Swiss-Prot protein existence level 1. Avirulence protein. Induces the hypersensitive response (HR)in rice plants carrying the resistance gene Xa10. Activity depends on the presence of the core repeat domains; replacement with repeat domains from other proteins (AvrBs3 of X.euvesicatoria (AC P14727) or AvrXa7 of this organism) does not elicit the HR. Probably acts as a transcription factor in its host plant (rice) to induce plant resistance or disease. From Xanthomonas oryzae pv. oryzae.
   4650..4952    -  CDS            ccdB: CCDB_ECOLI - Also known as G, letB, letD. Experimental evidence at protein level: Swiss-Prot protein existence level 1. Toxic component of a type II toxin-antitoxin (TA) system, functioning in plasmid maintainence. Responsible for the post- segregational killing (PSK) of plasmid-free cells, also referred to as a plasmid addiction system. Half-life of over 2 hours. Cell killing by CcdB is accompanied by filamentation, defects in chromosome and plasmid segregation, defects in cell division, formation of anucleate cells, decreased DNA synthesis and plasmid loss. Interferes with the activity of DN
   4957..5115    -  CDS            ccdA (fragment): CCDA_ECO57 - Also known as H, letA. Experimental evidence at protein level: Swiss-Prot protein existence level 1. Antitoxin component of a type II toxin-antitoxin (TA) system which inhibits the post-segregational killing (PSK) of plasmid-free cells, also referred to as a plasmid addiction system. Binds to and blocks the activity of CcdB; will also remove bound CcdB protein from the CcdB-GyrA complex by forming a CcdA-CcdB complex, a process termed rejuvenation. Functions as a transcriptional corepressor for the ccdAB operon, repression also requires CcdB (By similarity). From Escherichia coli
   5206..5271    -  intron         PDK intron (fragment): pdk; modified pyruvate orthophosphate dikinase intron from Flaveria trinervia 3.0
   5276..5434    +  CDS            avrBs3 (fragment): AVRB3_XANEU - Experimental evidence at protein level: Swiss-Prot protein existence level 1. Avirulence protein. Acts as a transcription factor in C.annuum plants. In susceptible plants lacking the Bs3 resistance gene induces expression of a number of genes, including genes homologous to a family of auxin-induced genes, alpha-expansin genes, pectate lyase, anthocyanidin glucoside rhamnosyl transferase and at least one transcription factor, UPA20. Their expression leads to plant hypertrophy in mesophyll cells, probably mainly mediated by UPA20 (PubMed:17962565). In resistant plants induces the h
   5423..6010    +  CDS            fokIR (fragment): T2F1_PLAOK - Also known as rfoKI. Experimental evidence at protein level: Swiss-Prot protein existence level 1. Recognizes the double-stranded sequence 5'-GGATG-3'/3'-CATCC- 5' and cleaves respectively 14 bases after G-1 and 13 bases before C-1. From Planomicrobium okeanokoites (Planococcus okeanokoites) (Flavobacterium okeanokoites).
   6026..6075    +  CDS            P2A (fragment): 2A peptide from porcine teschovirus-1 polyprotein Eukaryotic ribosomes fail to insert a peptide bond between the Gly and Pro residues, yielding separate polypeptides.
   6086..6151    +  CDS            3xFLAG: three tandem FLAG® epitope tags, followed by an enterokinase cleavage site
   6149..6610    +  CDS            avrXa10 (fragment): AVX10_XANOO - Experimental evidence at protein level: Swiss-Prot protein existence level 1. Avirulence protein. Induces the hypersensitive response (HR)in rice plants carrying the resistance gene Xa10. Activity depends on the presence of the core repeat domains; replacement with repeat domains from other proteins (AvrBs3 of X.euvesicatoria (AC P14727) or AvrXa7 of this organism) does not elicit the HR. Probably acts as a transcription factor in its host plant (rice) to induce plant resistance or disease. From Xanthomonas oryzae pv. oryzae.
   6618..6636    -  rep_origin     f1 ori (fragment): f1 bacteriophage origin of replication; arrow indicates direction of (+) strand synthesis
   6641..6796    -  CDS            lacZα (fragment): LacZα fragment of β-galactosidase; lacZ fragment
   6804..6822    +  promoter       T7 promoter: promoter for bacteriophage T7 RNA polymerase
   6870..6888    -  promoter       T3 promoter: promoter for bacteriophage T3 RNA polymerase
   6931..6953    -  protein_bind   lac operator (fragment): The lac repressor binds to the lac operator to inhibit transcription in E. coli. This inhibition can be relieved by adding lactose or isopropyl-β-D-thiogalactopyranoside (IPTG). lac repressor encoded by lacI
   6957..6987    -  promoter       lac promoter: promoter for the E. coli lac operon
   7002..7023    -  protein_bind   CAP binding site: CAP binding activates transcription in the presence of cAMP. E. coli catabolite activator protein
   7062..7220    +  CDS            avrBs3 (fragment): AVRB3_XANEU - Experimental evidence at protein level: Swiss-Prot protein existence level 1. Avirulence protein. Acts as a transcription factor in C.annuum plants. In susceptible plants lacking the Bs3 resistance gene induces expression of a number of genes, including genes homologous to a family of auxin-induced genes, alpha-expansin genes, pectate lyase, anthocyanidin glucoside rhamnosyl transferase and at least one transcription factor, UPA20. Their expression leads to plant hypertrophy in mesophyll cells, probably mainly mediated by UPA20 (PubMed:17962565). In resistant plants induces the h
   7209..7796    +  CDS            FokI cleavage domain: nonspecific DNA cleavage domain of the FokI endonuclease (Li et al., 1992) must dimerize to be catalytically active
   7810..8058    +  terminator     HSP terminator: efficient transcription terminator from the Arabidopsis thaliana heat shock protein 18.2 gene (Nagaya et al., 2010)
   8079..8103    +  misc_feature   RB T-DNA repeat: right border repeat from nopaline C58 T-DNA
   8443..8844    +  CDS            Y4CG_SINFN (fragment): Protein inferred from homology: Swiss-Prot protein existence level 3. From Sinorhizobium fredii (strain NBRC 101917 / NGR234).
   9404..10033   +  CDS            pVS1 StaA: stability protein from the Pseudomonas plasmid pVS1 (Heeb et al., 2000)
  10462..11535   +  CDS            pVS1 RepA: replication protein from the Pseudomonas plasmid pVS1 (Heeb et al., 2000)
  11601..11795   +  rep_origin     pVS1 oriV: origin of replication for the Pseudomonas plasmid pVS1 (Heeb et al., 2000)
  11998..12037   +  CDS            rop (fragment): Rop protein, which maintains plasmids at low copy number; rop
  12139..12279   +  misc_feature   bom: basis of mobility region from pBR322
  12465..204     -  rep_origin     ori (across the origin): high-copy-number ColE1/pMB1/pBR322/pUC origin of replication
>Addgene plasmid #91142 | pDIRECT_23J | addgene full sequence | sequence record 182270 | Addgene NGS Result
GTAGGCGGTGCTACAGAGTTCTTGAAGTGGTGGCCTAACTACGGCTACACTAGAAGGACAGTATTTGGTA
TCTGCGCTCTGCTGAAGCCAGTTACCTTCGGAAAAAGAGTTGGTAGCTCTTGATCCGGCAAACAAACCAC
CGCTGGTAGCGGTGGTTTTTTTGTTTGCAAGCAGCAGATTACGCGCAGAAAAAAAGGATCTCAAGAAGAT
CCTTTGATCTTTTCTACGGGGTCTGACGCTCAGTGGAACGAAAACTCACGTTAAGGGATTTTGGTCATGC
ATTCTAGGTACTAAAACAATTCATCCAGTAAAATATAATATTTTATTTTCTCCCAATCAGGCTTGATCCC
CAGTAAGTCAAAAAATAGCTCGACATACTGTTCTTCCCCGATATCCTCCCTGATCGACCGGACGCAGAAG
GCAATGTCATACCACTTGTCCGCCCTGCCGCTTCTCCCAAGATCAATAAAGCCACTTACTTTGCCATCTT
TCACAAAGATGTTGCTGTCTCCCAGGTCGCCGTGGGAAAAGACAAGTTCCTCTTCGGGCTTTTCCGTCTT
TAAAAAATCATACAGCTCGCGCGGATCTTTAAATGGAGTGTCTTCTTCCCAGTTTTCGCAATCCACATCG
GCCAGATCGTTATTCAGTAAGTAATCCAATTCGGCTAAGCGGCTGTCTAAGCTATTCGTATAGGGACAAT
CCGATATGTCGATGGAGTGAAAGAGCCTGATGCACTCCGCATACAGCTCGATAATCTTTTCAGGGCTTTG
TTCATCTTCATACTCTTCCGAGCAAAGGACGCCATCGGCCTCACTCATGAGCAGATTGCTCCAGCCATCA
TGCCGTTCAAAGTGCAGGACCTTTGGAACAGGCAGCTTTCCTTCCAGCCATAGCATCATGTCCTTTTCCC
GTTCCACATCATAGGTGGTCCCTTTATACCGGCTGTCCGTCATTTTTAAATATAGGTTTTCATTTTCTCC
CACCAGCTTATATACCTTAGCAGGAGACATTCCTTCCGTATCTTTTACGCAGCGGTATTTTTCGATCAGT
TTTTTCAATTCCGGTGATATTCTCATTTTAGCCATTTATTATTTCCTTCCTCTTTTCTACAGTATTTAAA
GATACCCCAAGAAGCTAATTATAACAAGACGAACTCCAATTCACTGTTCCTTGCATTCTAAAACCTTAAA
TACCAGAAAACAGCTTTTTCAAAGTTGTTTTCAAAGTTGGCGTATAACATAGTATCGACGGAGCCGATTT
TGAAACCGCGGTGATCACAGGCAGCAACGCTCTGTCATCGTTACAATCAACATGCTACCCTCCGCGAGAT
CATCCGTGTTTCAAACCCGGCAGCTTAGTTGCCGTTCTTCCGAATAGCATCGGTAACATGAGCAAAGTCT
GCCGCCTTACAACGGCTCTCCCGCTGACGCCGTCCCGGACTGATGGGCTGCCTGTATCGAGTGGTGATTT
TGTGCCGAGCTGCCGGTCGGGGAGCTGTTGGCTGGCTGGTGGCAGGATATATTGTGGTGTAAACAAATTG
ACGCTTAGACAACTTAATAACACATTGCGGACGTTTTTAATGTACTGAATTAACGCCGAATTAATTCGGG
GGATCTGGATTTTAGTACTGGATTTTGGTTTTAGGAATTAGAAATTTTATTGATAGAAGTATTTTACAAA
TACAAATACATACTAAGGGTTTCTTATATGCTCAACACATGAGCGAAACCCTATAGGAACCCTAATTCCC
TTATCTGGGAACTACTCACACATTATTATGGAGAAAATAGAGCTTGTCGATCGTTAATTAATCATCAGAT
TTCGGTGACGGGCAGGACCGGACGGGGCGGCACCGGCAGGCTGAAGTCCAGCTGCCAGAAACCCACGTCA
TGCCAGTTCCCGTGCTTGAAGCCGGCCGCCCGCAGCATGCCGCGGGGGGCATATCCGAGCGCCTCGTGCA
TGCGCACGCTCGGGTCGTTGGGCAGCCCGATGACAGCGACCACGCTCTTGAAGCCCTGTGCCTCCAGGGA
CTTCAGCAGGTGGGTGTAGAGCGTGGAGCCCAGTCCCGTCCGCTGGTGGCGGGGGCTGACGTACACGGTG
GACTCGGCCGTCCAGTCGTAGGCGTTGCGTGCCTTCCAGGGACCCGCGTAGGCGATGCCGGCGACCTCGC
CGTCCACCTCGGCGACGAGCCAGGGATAGCGCTCCCGCAGACGGACGAGGTCGTCCGTCCACTCCTGCGG
TTCCTGCGGCTCGGTACGGAAGTTGACCGTGCTTGTCTCGATGTAGTGGTTGACGATGGTGCAGACCGCC
GGCATGTCCGCCTCGGTGGCACGGCGGATGTCGGCCGGGCGTCGTTCTGGGCTCATCCTAGGAGAGATAG
ATTTGTAGAGAGAGACTGGTGATTTCAGCGTGTCCTCTCCAAATGAAATGAACTTCCTTATATAGAGGAA
GGGTCTTGCGAAGGATAGTGGGATTGTGCGTCATCCCTTACGTCAGTGGAGATATCACATCAATCCACTT
GCTTTGAAGACGTGGTTGGAACGTCTTCTTTTTCCACGATGCTCCTCGTGGGTGGGGGTCCATCTTTGGG
ACCACTGTCGGCAGAGGCATCTTGAACGATAGCCTTTCCTTTATCGCAATGATGGCATTTGTAGGTGCCA
CCTTCCTTTTCTACTGTCCTTTTGATGAAGTGACAGATAGCTGGGCAATGGAATCCGAGGAGGTTTCCCG
ATATTACCCTTTGTTGAAAAGTCTCAATAGCCCTTTGGTCTTCTGAGACTGTATCTTTGATATTCTTGGA
GTAGACGAGAGTGTCGTGCTCCACCATGTTCACATCAATCCACTTGCTTTGAAGACGTGGTTGGAACGTC
TTCTTTTTCCACGATGCTCCTCGTGGGTGGGGGTCCATCTTTGGGACCACTGTCGGCAGAGGCATCTTGA
ACGATAGCCTTTCCTTTATCGCAATGATGGCATTTGTAGGTGCCACCTTCCTTTTCTACTGTCCTTTTGA
TGAAGTGACAGATAGCTGGGCAATGGAATCCGAGGAGGTTTCCCGATATTACCCTTTGTTGAAAAGTCTC
AATAGCCCTTTGGTCTTCTGAGACTGTATCTTTGATATTCTTGGAGTAGACGAGAGTGTCGTGCTCCACC
ATGGGCGCGCCAGATTTGCCTTTTCAATTTCAGAAAGAATGCTAACCCACAGATGGTTAGAGAGGCTTAC
GCAGCAGGTATCATCAAGACGATCTACCCGAGCAATAATCTCCAGGAAATCAAATACCTTCCCAAGAAGG
TTAAAGATGCAGTCAAAAGATTCAGGACTAACTGCATCAAGAACACAGAGAAAGATATATTTCTCAAGAT
CAGAAGTACTATTCCAGTATGGACGATTCAAGGCTTGCTTCACAAACCAAGGCAAGTAATAGAGATTGGA
GTCTCTAAAAAGGTAGTTCCCACTGAATCAAAGGCCATGGAGTCAAAGATTCAAATAGAGGACCTAACAG
AACTCGCCGTAAAGACTGGCGAACAGTTCATACAGAGTCTCTTACGACTCAATGACAAGAAGAAAATCTT
CGTCAACATGGTGGAGCACGACACACTTGTCTACTCCAAAAATATCAAAGATACAGTCTCAGAAGACCAA
AGGGCAATTGAGACTTTTCAACAAAGGGTAATATCCGGAAACCTCCTCGGATTCCATTGCCCAGCTATCT
GTCACTTTATTGTGAAGATAGTGGAAAAGGAAGGTGGCTCCTACAAATGCCATCATTGCGATAAAGGAAA
GGCCATCGTTGAAGATGCCTCTGCCGACAGTGGTCCCAAAGATGGACCCCCACCCACGAGGAGCATCGTG
GAAAAAGAAGACGTTCCAACCACGTCTTCAAAGCAAGTGGATTGATGTGATATCTCCACTGACGTAAGGG
ATGACGCACAATCCCACTATCCTTCGCAAGACCCTTCCTCTATATAAGGAAGTTCATTTCATTTGGAGAG
AACACGGGGGACTCCTGCAGGGAATTCCAAGCAACGAACTGCGAGTGATTCAAGAAAAAAGAAAACCTGA
GCTTTCGATCTCTTCGGAGTGGTTTCTTGTTCTTTGAAAAAGAGGGGGAAGCATGGATTATAAGGATCAC
GATGGCGACTACAAGGACCACGATATTGACTACAAAGACGATGACGATAAAATGGCTCCTAAGAAAAAGC
GCAAAGTCGGTATCCATGGCGTTCCCTCTAGAATGGTGGATCTACGCACGCTCGGCTACAGTCAGCAGCA
GCAAGAGAAGATCAAACCGAAGGTGCGTTCGACAGTGGCGCAGCACCACGAGGCACTGGTGGGCCATGGG
TTTACACACGCGCACATCGTTGCGCTCAGCCAACACCCGGCAGCGTTAGGGACCGTCGCTGTCACGTATC
AGCACATAATCACGGCGTTGCCAGAGGCGACACACGAAGACATCGTTGGCGTCGGCAAACAGTGGTCCGG
CGCACGCGCCCTGGAGGCCTTGCTCACGGATGCGGGGGAGTTGAGAGGTCCGCCGTTACAGTTGGACACA
GGCCAACTTGTGAAGATTGCAAAACGTGGCGGCGTGACCGCAATGGAGGCAGTGCATGCCAGCAGGAATG
CGTTAACAGGTGCCCCCCTGGAGACGTTATATTCCCCAGAACATCAGGTTAATGGCGTTTTTGATGTCAT
TTTCGCGGTGGCTGAGATCAGCCACTTCTTCCCCGATAACGGAAACCGGCACACTGGCCATATCGGTGGT
CATCATGCGCCAGCTTTCATCCCCGATATGCACCACCGGGTAAAGTTCACGGGAGACTTTATCTGACAGC
AGACGTGCACTGGCCAGGGGGATCACCATCCGTCGCCCGGGCGTGTCAATAATATCACTCTGTACATCCA
CAAACAGACGATAACGGCTCTCTCTTTTATAGGTGTAAACCTTAAACTGCATTTCACCAGCCCCTGTTCT
CGTCAGCAAAAGAGCCGTTCATTTCAATAAACCGGGCGACCTCAGCCATCCCTTCCTGATTTTCCGCTTT
CCAGCGTTCGGCACGCAGACGACGGGCTTCATTCTGCATGGTTGTGCTTACCAGACCGGAGATATTGACA
TCATATATGCCTTGAGCAACTGATAGCTGTCGCTGTCAACTGTCACTGTAATACGCTGCTTCATAGCATA
CCTCCTTTTGACATACTTCGGGTATACATATCAGTATATATTCTTATACCGCAAAAATCAGCGCGCAAAT
ACGCATACTGTTATCTGGCTTCGTCTCCAACGACCACCTCGTCGCCTTGGCCTGCCTCGGCGGACGTCCT
GCCATGGATGCAGTGAAAAAGGGATTGCCGCACGCGCCGGAATTGATCAGAAGAGTCAATCGCCGTATTG
GCGAACGCACGTCCCATCGCGTTGCCGGATCCCAGCTGGTGAAGTCCGAGCTGGAAGAAAAAAAGAGCGA
GCTGCGCCACAAGCTCAAGTACGTGCCCCACGAGTACATCGAGCTGATCGAGATCGCCCGCAACAGCACC
CAAGACCGCATCCTGGAGATGAAAGTGATGGAGTTCTTCATGAAGGTGTACGGCTACCGCGGCAAGCACC
TGGGCGGCTCCCGCAAGCCCGATGGCGCCATCTACACCGTGGGCTCCCCCATCGACTATGGCGTCATTGT
CGACACCAAGGCCTACTCCGGCGGCTACAACTTACCCATCGGTCAGGCCGACGAGATGCAACGCTACGTG
AAGGAGAACCAGACCCGCAATAAGCACATTAATCCCAACGAGTGGTGGAAGGTGTACCCCTCCTCCGTGA
CCGAGTTCAAATTCCTGTTCGTGTCCGGCCACTTCAAGGGCAATTATAAGGCCCAACTGACCCGCCTGAA
CCGCAAGACCAACTGCAACGGCGCCGTGCTGTCCGTGGAGGAACTGCTGATCGGCGGCGAGATGATCAAG
GCTGGTACCCTGACCCTGGAAGAGGTGCGCCGCAAGTTCAACAATGGTGAAATCAATTTCAGGTCCGGAA
GCGGCGCCACGAACTTCTCTCTGTTAAAGCAAGCAGGTGACGTGGAAGAAAACCCAGGGCCCATGGACTA
CAAAGACCATGACGGTGATTATAAAGATCATGACATCGATTACAAGGATGACGATGACAAGATGGCCCCC
AAGAAGAAGAGGAAGGTGGGCATTCACGGGGTGCCGGCTAGCATGGTGGATCTACGCACGCTCGGCTACA
GTCAGCAGCAGCAAGAGAAGATCAAACCGAAGGTGCGTTCGACAGTGGCGCAGCACCACGAGGCACTGGT
GGGCCATGGGTTTACACACGCGCACATCGTTGCGCTCAGCCAACACCCGGCAGCGTTAGGGACCGTCGCT
GTCACGTATCAGCACATAATCACGGCGTTGCCAGAGGCGACACACGAAGACATCGTTGGCGTCGGCAAAC
AGTGGTCCGGCGCACGCGCCCTGGAGGCCTTGCTCACGGATGCGGGGGAGTTGAGAGGTCCGCCGTTACA
GTTGGACACAGGCCAACTTGTGAAGATTGCAAAACGTGGCGGCGTGACCGCAATGGAGGCAGTGCATGCA
TCGCGCAATGCACTGACGGGTGCCCCCCTGGAGACCGGCGCCGCTACAGGGCGCGTCCCATTCGCCATTC
AGGCTGCGCAACTGTTGGGAAGGGCGATCGGTGCGGGCCTCTTCGCTATTACGCCAGCTGGCGAAAGGGG
GATGTGCTGCAAGGCGATTAAGTTGGGTAACGCCAGGGTTTTCCCAGTCACGACGTTGTAAAACGACGGC
CAGTGAGCGCGCGTAATACGACTCACTATAGGGCGAATTGGGTACCGGGCCGCCCCTTGAGGTCCTCCAG
CTTTTGTTCCCTTTAGTGAGGGTTAATTGCGCGCTTGGCGTAATCATGGTCATAGCTGTTTCCTGTGTGA
AATTGTTATCCGCTCACAATTCCACACAACATACGAGCCGGAAGCATAAAGTGTAAAGCCTGGGGTGCCT
AATGAGTGAGCTAACTCACATTAATTGCGTTGCGCTCACTGCCCGCTTTCCACCGGTGGTCTCCAACGAT
CATCTGGTGGCACTCGCGTGCCTCGGCGGACGTCCTGCCATGGATGCAGTGAAAAAGGGATTGCCGCACG
CGCCGGAATTGATCAGAAGAGTCAATCGCCGTATTGGCGAACGCACGTCCCATCGCGTTGCCAGATCTCA
ACTAGTCAAAAGTGAACTGGAGGAGAAGAAATCTGAACTTCGTCATAAATTGAAATATGTGCCTCATGAA
TATATTGAATTAATTGAAATTGCCAGAAATTCCACTCAGGATAGAATTCTTGAAATGAAGGTAATGGAAT
TTTTTATGAAAGTTTATGGATATAGAGGTAAACATTTGGGTGGATCAAGGAAACCGGACGGAGCAATTTA
TACTGTCGGATCTCCTATTGATTACGGTGTGATCGTGGATACTAAAGCTTATAGCGGAGGTTATAATCTG
CCAATTGGCCAAGCAGATGAAATGGAGCGATATGTCGAAGAAAATCAAACACGAGACAAACATCTCAACC
CTAATGAATGGTGGAAAGTCTATCCATCTTCTGTAACGGAATTTAAGTTTTTATTTGTGAGTGGTCACTT
TAAAGGAAACTACAAAGCTCAGCTTACACGATTAAATCATATCACTAATTGTAATGGAGCTGTTCTTAGT
GTAGAAGAGCTTTTAATTGGTGGAGAAATGATTAAAGCCGGCACATTAACCTTAGAGGAAGTGAGGCGGA
AATTTAATAACGGCGAGATAAACTTTTAATAGCTCGAGATATGAAGATGAAGATGAAATATTTGGTGTGT
CAAATAAAAAGCTTGTGTGCTTAAGTTTGTGTTTTTTTCTTGGCTTGTTGTGTTATGAATTTGTGGCTTT
TTCTAATATTAAATGAATGTAAGATCACATTATAATGAATAAACAAATGTTTCTATAATCCATTGTGAAT
GTTTTGTTGGATCTCTTCTGCAGCATATAACTACTGTATGTGCTATGGTATGGACTATGGAATATGATTA
AAGATAAGGAGCTCAAACTATCAGTGTTTGACAGGATATATTGGCGGGTAAACCTAAGAGAAAAGAGCGT
TTATTAGAATAATCGGATATTTAAAAGGGCGTGAAAAGGTTTATCCGTTCGTCCATTTGTATGTGCATGC
CAACCACAGGGTTCCCCTCGGGATCAAAGTACTTTGATCCAACCCCTCCGCTGCTATAGTGCAGTCGGCT
TCTGACGTTCAGTGCAGCCGTCTTCTGAAAACGACATGTCGCACAAGTCCTAAGTTACGCGACAGGCTGC
CGCCCTGCCCTTTTCCTGGCGTTTTCTTGTCGCGTGTTTTAGTCGCATAAAGTAGAATACTTGCGACTAG
AACCGGAGACATTACGCCATGAACAAGAGCGCCGCCGCTGGCCTGCTGGGCTATGCCCGCGTCAGCACCG
ACGACCAGGACTTGACCAACCAACGGGCCGAACTGCACGCGGCCGGCTGCACCAAGCTGTTTTCCGAGAA
GATCACCGGCACCAGGCGCGACCGCCCGGAGCTGGCCAGGATGCTTGACCACCTACGCCCTGGCGACGTT
GTGACAGTGACCAGGCTAGACCGCCTGGCCCGCAGCACCCGCGACCTACTGGACATTGCCGAGCGCATCC
AGGAGGCCGGCGCGGGCCTGCGTAGCCTGGCAGAGCCGTGGGCCGACACCACCACGCCGGCCGGCCGCAT
GGTGTTGACCGTGTTCGCCGGCATTGCCGAGTTCGAGCGTTCCCTAATCATCGACCGCACCCGGAGCGGG
CGCGAGGCCGCCAAGGCCCGAGGCGTGAAGTTTGGCCCCCGCCCTACCCTCACCCCGGCACAGATCGCGC
ACGCCCGCGAGCTGATCGACCAGGAAGGCCGCACCGTGAAAGAGGCGGCTGCACTGCTTGGCGTGCATCG
CTCGACCCTGTACCGCGCACTTGAGCGCAGCGAGGAAGTGACGCCCACCGAGGCCAGGCGGCGCGGTGCC
TTCCGTGAGGACGCATTGACCGAGGCCGACGCCCTGGCGGCCGCCGAGAATGAACGCCAAGAGGAACAAG
CATGAAACCGCACCAGGACGGCCAGGACGAACCGTTTTTCATTACCGAAGAGATCGAGGCGGAGATGATC
GCGGCCGGGTACGTGTTCGAGCCGCCCGCGCACGGCTCAACCGTGCGGCTGCATGAAATCCTGGCCGGTT
TGTCTGATGCCAAGCTGGCGGCCTGGCCGGCCAGCTTGGCCGCTGAAGAAACCGAGCGCCGCCGTCTAAA
AAGGTGATGTGTATTTGAGTAAAACAGCTTGCGTCATGCGGTCGCTGCGTATATGATGCGATGAGTAAAT
AAACAAATACGCAAGGGGAACGCATGAAGGTTATCGCTGTACTTAACCAGAAAGGCGGGTCAGGCAAGAC
GACCATCGCAACCCATCTAGCCCGCGCCCTGCAACTCGCCGGGGCCGATGTTCTGTTAGTCGATTCCGAT
CCCCAGGGCAGTGCCCGCGATTGGGCGGCCGTGCGGGAAGATCAACCGCTAACCGTTGTCGGCATCGACC
GCCCGACGATTGACCGCGACGTGAAGGCCATCGGCCGGCGCGACTTCGTAGTGATCGACGGAGCGCCCCA
GGCGGCGGACTTGGCTGTGTCCGCGATCAAGGCAGCCGACTTCGTGCTGATTCCGGTGCAGCCAAGCCCT
TACGACATATGGGCCACCGCCGACCTGGTGGAGCTGGTTAAGCAGCGCATTGAGGTCACGGATGGAAGGC
TACAAGCGGCCTTTGTCGTGTCGCGGGCGATCAAAGGCACGCGCATCGGCGGTGAGGTTGCCGAGGCGCT
GGCCGGGTACGAGCTGCCCATTCTTGAGTCCCGTATCACGCAGCGCGTGAGCTACCCAGGCACTGCCGCC
GCCGGCACAACCGTTCTTGAATCAGAACCCGAGGGCGACGCTGCCCGCGAGGTCCAGGCGCTGGCCGCTG
AAATTAAATCAAAACTCATTTGAGTTAATGAGGTAAAGAGAAAATGAGCAAAAGCACAAACACGCTAAGT
GCCGGCCGTCCGAGCGCACGCAGCAGCAAGGCTGCAACGTTGGCCAGCCTGGCAGACACGCCAGCCATGA
AGCGGGTCAACTTTCAGTTGCCGGCGGAGGATCACACCAAGCTGAAGATGTACGCGGTACGCCAAGGCAA
GACCATTACCGAGCTGCTATCTGAATACATCGCGCAGCTACCAGAGTAAATGAGCAAATGAATAAATGAG
TAGATGAATTTTAGCGGCTAAAGGAGGCGGCATGGAAAATCAAGAACAACCAGGCACCGACGCCGTGGAA
TGCCCCATGTGTGGAGGAACGGGCGGTTGGCCAGGCGTAAGCGGCTGGGTTGCCTGCCGGCCCTGCAATG
GCACTGGAACCCCCAAGCCCGAGGAATCGGCGTGAGCGGTCGCAAACCATCCGGCCCGGTACAAATCGGC
GCGGCGCTGGGTGATGACCTGGTGGAGAAGTTGAAGGCCGCGCAGGCCGCCCAGCGGCAACGCATCGAGG
CAGAAGCACGCCCCGGTGAATCGTGGCAAGCGGCCGCTGATCGAATCCGCAAAGAATCCCGGCAACCGCC
GGCAGCCGGTGCGCCGTCGATTAGGAAGCCGCCCAAGGGCGACGAGCAACCAGATTTTTTCGTTCCGATG
CTCTATGACGTGGGCACCCGCGATAGTCGCAGCATCATGGACGTGGCCGTTTTCCGTCTGTCGAAGCGTG
ACCGACGAGCTGGCGAGGTGATCCGCTACGAGCTTCCAGACGGGCACGTAGAGGTTTCCGCAGGGCCGGC
CGGCATGGCCAGTGTGTGGGATTACGACCTGGTACTGATGGCGGTTTCCCATCTAACCGAATCCATGAAC
CGATACCGGGAAGGGAAGGGAGACAAGCCCGGCCGCGTGTTCCGTCCACACGTTGCGGACGTACTCAAGT
TCTGCCGGCGAGCCGATGGCGGAAAGCAGAAAGACGACCTGGTAGAAACCTGCATTCGGTTAAACACCAC
GCACGTTGCCATGCAGCGTACGAAGAAGGCCAAGAACGGCCGCCTGGTGACGGTATCCGAGGGTGAAGCC
TTGATTAGCCGCTACAAGATCGTAAAGAGCGAAACCGGGCGGCCGGAGTACATCGAGATCGAGCTAGCTG
ATTGGATGTACCGCGAGATCACAGAAGGCAAGAACCCGGACGTGCTGACGGTTCACCCCGATTACTTTTT
GATCGATCCCGGCATCGGCCGTTTTCTCTACCGCCTGGCACGCCGCGCCGCAGGCAAGGCAGAAGCCAGA
TGGTTGTTCAAGACGATCTACGAACGCAGTGGCAGCGCCGGAGAGTTCAAGAAGTTCTGTTTCACCGTGC
GCAAGCTGATCGGGTCAAATGACCTGCCGGAGTACGATTTGAAGGAGGAGGCGGGGCAGGCTGGCCCGAT
CCTAGTCATGCGCTACCGCAACCTGATCGAGGGCGAAGCATCCGCCGGTTCCTAATGTACGGAGCAGATG
CTAGGGCAAATTGCCCTAGCAGGGGAAAAAGGTCGAAAAGGCCTCTTTCCTGTGGATAGCACGTACATTG
GGAACCCAAAGCCGTACATTGGGAACCGGAACCCGTACATTGGGAACCCAAAGCCGTACATTGGGAACCG
GTCACACATGTAAGTGACTGATATAAAAGAGAAAAAAGGCGATTTTTCCGCCTAAAACTCTTTAAAACTT
ATTAAAACTCTTAAAACCCGCCTGGCCTGTGCATAACTGTCTGGCCAGCGCACAGCCGAAGAGCTGCAAA
AAGCGCCTACCCTTCGGTCGCTGCGCTCCCTACGCCCCGCCGCTTCGCGTCGGCCTATCGCGGCCGCTGG
CCGCTCAAAAATGGCTGGCCTACGGCCAGGCAATCTACCAGGGCGCGGACAAGCCGCGCCGTCGCCACTC
GACCGCCGGCGCCCACATCAAGGCACCCTGCCTCGCGCGTTTCGGTGATGACGGTGAAAACCTCTGACAC
ATGCAGCTCCCGGAAACGGTCACAGCTTGTCTGTAAGCGGATGCCGGGAGCAGACAAGCCCGTCAGGGCG
CGTCAGCGGGTGTTGGCGGGTGTCGGGGCGCAGCCATGACCCAGTCACGTAGCGATAGCGGAGTGTATAC
TGGCTTAACTATGCGGCATCAGAGCAGATTGTACTGAGAGTGCACCATATGCGGTGTGAAATACCGCACA
GATGCGTAAGGAGAAAATACCGCATCAGGCGCTCTTCCGCTTCCTCGCTCACTGACTCGCTGCGCTCGGT
CGTTCGGCTGCGGCGAGCGGTATCAGCTCACTCAAAGGCGGTAATACGGTTATCCACAGAATCAGGGGAT
AACGCAGGAAAGAACATGTGAGCAAAAGGCCAGCAAAAGGCCAGGAACCGTAAAAAGGCCGCGTTGCTGG
CGTTTTTCCATAGGCTCCGCCCCCCTGACGAGCATCACAAAAATCGACGCTCAAGTCAGAGGTGGCGAAA
CCCGACAGGACTATAAAGATACCAGGCGTTTCCCCCTGGAAGCTCCCTCGTGCGCTCTCCTGTTCCGACC
CTGCCGCTTACCGGATACCTGTCCGCCTTTCTCCCTTCGGGAAGCGTGGCGCTTTCTCATAGCTCACGCT
GTAGGTATCTCAGTTCGGTGTAGGTCGTTCGCTCCAAGCTGGGCTGTGTGCACGAACCCCCCGTTCAGCC
CGACCGCTGCGCCTTATCCGGTAACTATCGTCTTGAGTCCAACCCGGTAAGACACGACTTATCGCCACTG
GCAGCAGCCACTGGTAACAGGATTAGCAGAGCGAGGTAT
